Addgene plasmid #201723: pJet1.2-tHe-Tub2D2
Purpose: Tardigrade (Hypsibius exemplaris) beta-tubulin Tub2D2
Depositing lab: Stanislav Vinopal. Depositing organization: Jan Evangelista Purkyne University in Usti nad Labem. Publication: Phylogenetic and functional characterization of water bears (Tardigrada) tubulins. Novotna Floriancicova K, Baltzis A, Smejkal J, Czernekova M, Kaczmarek L, Maly J, Notredame C, Vinopal S. Sci Rep. 2023 Mar 30;13(1):5194. doi: 10.1038/s41598-023-31992-z. PubMed 36997657.
Backbone
  Vector backbone: pJet1.2
  Backbone manufacturer: Thermo Fischer Scientific
  Backbone size w/o insert (bp): 2974
  Total vector size (bp): 4485
Growth in bacteria
  Bacterial resistance: Ampicillin, 100 μg/mL
  Growth temperature: 37°C
  Growth strain: DH5alpha
  Copy number: High Copy
Gene/Insert
  Gene/Insert name: Tub2D2
  Species: Hypsibius exemplaris
  Insert size (bp): 1413
  GenBank ID: OQ282845
  Cloning method: TOPO Cloning
  Sequencing primers: 5′ pJET1.2 Forward Sequencing Primer (5'-CGACTCACTATAGGGAGAGCGGC-3'); 3′ pJET1.2 Reverse Sequencing Primer (5'-AAGAACATCGATTTTCCATGGCAG-3')
Terms and licenses: Academic/Nonprofit Terms; Industry Terms: Not Available to Industry
How to cite: pJet1.2-tHe-Tub2D2 was a gift from Stanislav Vinopal (Addgene plasmid # 201723 ; http://n2t.net/addgene:201723 ; RRID:Addgene_201723)
