[The description below was written by a language model from this plasmid's Addgene catalogue record and pLannotate feature annotations shown in this document.]
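Description:
pJet1.2-tHe-Tub2D2 is a bacterial cloning plasmid of 4,485 bp that holds the coding sequence of Tub2D2, a beta-tubulin from the tardigrade Hypsibius exemplaris, in the commercial pJET1.2 PCR-cloning backbone. It is maintained in E. coli at high copy number through a ColE1/pUC-type origin of replication and is selected with ampicillin via the β-lactamase gene (AmpR) and its native bla promoter.

The recorded insert is 1,413 bp. The automated annotation labels a 1,332 bp forward-strand coding region as human TUBB4B, but this is a homology-based match reflecting the strong conservation of beta-tubulins, not a human gene; according to the catalogue fields the sequence is the tardigrade Tub2D2. The insert lies within the pJET1.2 cloning site, which interrupts the eco47IR gene. In the empty vector this restriction endonuclease gene, driven by a lac UV5 promoter, is lethal to the host, so only plasmids with an insert disrupting it give colonies. The table accordingly shows only a fragment of eco47IR downstream of the insert, together with the lac UV5 promoter, a CAP binding site and a small lacI remnant. A T7 promoter sits upstream of the insert in the same orientation and could in principle support in vitro transcription. No eukaryotic promoter, tag or reporter is annotated.

The construct therefore appears to serve as a sequence-verified archive and template for the Tub2D2 gene, suitable for subcloning into expression vectors. It was deposited in connection with a study on the phylogenetic and functional characterization of tardigrade tubulins.
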