Features (pLannotate 1.2.2; 9 found; start..end, strand, type, name):
    305..323     +  promoter       T7 promoter: promoter for bacteriophage T7 RNA polymerase
    423..1754    +  CDS            TUBB4B: TBB4B_HUMAN - Also known as TUBB2C. Experimental evidence at protein level: Swiss-Prot protein existence level 1. Tubulin is the major constituent of microtubules. It binds two moles of GTP, one at an exchangeable site on the beta chain and one at a non-exchangeable site on the alpha chain. From Homo sapiens (Human).
   1881..2264    -  CDS            eco47IR (fragment): T2E7_ECOLX - Protein predicted: Swiss-Prot protein existence level 4. Recognizes the double-stranded sequence GGWCC and cleaves after G-1. From Escherichia coli.
   2317..2347    -  promoter       lac UV5 promoter: E. coli lac promoter with an "up" mutation
   2362..2383    -  protein_bind   CAP binding site: CAP binding activates transcription in the presence of cAMP. E. coli catabolite activator protein
   2408..2491    -  CDS            lacI (fragment): lac repressor; lacI; The lac repressor binds to the lac operator to inhibit transcription in E. coli. This inhibition can be relieved by adding lactose or isopropyl-β-D-thiogalactopyranoside (IPTG).
   2674..3262    -  rep_origin     ori: high-copy-number ColE1/pMB1/pBR322/pUC origin of replication
   3433..4293    -  CDS            AmpR: β-lactamase; bla; confers resistance to ampicillin, carbenicillin, and related antibiotics
   4294..4398    -  promoter       AmpR promoter: bla
>Addgene plasmid #201723 | pJet1.2-tHe-Tub2D2 | addgene full sequence | sequence record 399734 | Addgene NGS Result
GCCCCTGCAGCCGAATTATATTATTTTTGCCAAATAATTTTTAACAAAAGCTCTGAAGTCTTCTTCATTT
AAATTCTTAGATGATACTTCATCTGGAAAATTGTCCCAATTAGTAGCATCACGCTGTGAGTAAGTTCTAA
ACCATTTTTTTATTGTTGTATTATCTCTAATCTTACTACTCGATGAGTTTTCGGTATTATCTCTATTTTT
AACTTGGAGCAGGTTCCATTCATTGTTTTTTTCATCATAGTGAATAAAATCAACTGCTTTAACACTTGTG
CCTGAACACCATATCCATCCGGCGTAATACGACTCACTATAGGGAGAGCGGCCGCCAGATCTTCCGGATG
GCTCGAGTTTTTCAGCAAGATATGCTCGGACTCTCTACGCCTTCAGTACTGCGTCTTCCCGTTCCTTCGA
CCATGCGAGAAATCGTCCACCTCCAGGCCGGCCAATGCGGCAACCAAATCGGCTCCAAGTTCTGGGAAAC
CATCAACGGCGAGCATGGAATCGACCCCACGGGATCTTACACGGGCGACAACGCCAACCAGCTTGAGAGA
ATCGATGTTTACTACCAGAATGCCAGCAGTGGGAAATATGTGCCAAGGGCCGTGTTGGTGGACCTTGAAC
CGGGCACGATGGACTCGATCCGGTCGTCCGAGTACGGCCAGCTCTTCCGTCCGGATAACTTTGTTTTCGG
CCAAAGTGGGGCGGGCAACAACTGGGCTAAGGGCCATTACACGGAGGGAGCCGACCTCATCGACACGGTG
ATCGATGTCGTCCGCAAGGAGGCCGAGCACTGCGACTGCCTGCAGGGCTTCCAGCTGACCCACTCGCTCG
GCGGTGGAACCGGATCCGGCATGGGCACCCTCCTCATCTCCAAGATCCGCGAGGAGTATCCCGATCGCAT
CATGACCACATTCAGTGTCGTTCCCTCGCCCAAGGTGTCCGACACCGTGGTGGAGCCGTACAACGCCACC
CTGTCAGTCCACCAGCTGGTTGAGAACACCGACGAGACATTCTGCATCGACAACGAGGCCCTCTACGACA
TCTGCTTCCGCACCCTCAAGCTGTCAACCCCGGCGTACGGCGACCTGAACCATCTCGTCTCGGCGACCAT
GTCCGGCGTGACGACCTGCTTCCGCTTCCCCGGCCAGTTGAACGCCGATCTCCGCAAACTGGCCGTCAAC
ATGGTCCCCTTCCCGCGGCTGCACTTCTTCATGCCAGGCTTTGCGCCGCTGACTGCTCGCGGCTCTCAAA
CCTACCGCGCCATGTCCGTGTCGGAGTTGACCCAGCAGATGTTCGACTCGAAGAACATGATGACCGCCTG
CGATCCCCGCCACGGACGCTACCTCACCGTGGCTGCCATCTTCCGCGGCCGGATGAGCATGAAGGAGGTC
GATGATAATATGTTCAACGTGCAGAACAAAAATAGCAGCCATTTCGTTGAGTGGATCCCCAACAACGTCA
AGACCGCCGTCTGCGATATCCCCCCGCGCGGACTGTCCATGTCGGGCACCTTCATCGGCAACAGCACGGC
CATTCAGGAGATCTTCAAGCGTATCGGCGAGCAGTTCACCGCCATGTTCCGCCGCAAGGCCTTCCTCCAT
TGGTACACTGGCGAAGGCATGGACGAGATGGAATTCACCGAAGCCGAGTCCAACATGATGGACCTGGTGT
CGGAATACCAGCAGTACCAGGAGGCGACTGTTGATGACGGCGCGGAATTCGACGAGGATACGGAAAATGT
CGTGGTCAATGGACATGAAAACGAGACCGCCTAGATGGATTATTCCTGCACCACCGACCTCTCACATCGA
GATTGTGGCATTGTTTCAGCTCCCTTTTTTGCTGCAGTTTTTAACTTCACCGCTGGTCGAAAATCTTTCT
AGAAGATCTCCTACAATATTCTCAGCTGCCATGGAAAATCGATGTTCTTCTTTTATTCTCTCAAGATTTT
CAGGCTGTATATTAAAACTTATATTAAGAACTATGCTAACCACCTCATCAGGAACCGTTGTAGGTGGCGT
GGGTTTTCTTGGCAATCGACTCTCATGAAAACTACGAGCTAAATATTCAATATGTTCCTCTTGACCAACT
TTATTCTGCATTTTTTTTGAACGAGGTTTAGAGCAAGCTTCAGGAAACTGAGACAGGAATTTTATTAAAA
ATTTAAATTTTGAAGAAAGTTCAGGGTTAATAGCATCCATTTTTTGCTTTGCAAGTTCCTCAGCATTCTT
AACAAAAGACGTCTCTTTTGACATGTTTAAAGTTTAAACCTCCTGTGTGAAATTATTATCCGCTCATAAT
TCCACACATTATACGAGCCGGAAGCATAAAGTGTAAAGCCTGGGGTGCCTAATGAGTGAGCTAACTCACA
TTAATTGCGTTGCGCTCACTGCCAATTGCTTTCCAGTCGGGAAACCTGTCGTGCCAGCTGCATTAATGAA
TCGGCCAACGCGCGGGGAGAGGCGGTTTGCGTATTGGGCGCTCTTCCGCTTCCTCGCTCACTGACTCGCT
GCGCTCGGTCGTTCGGCTGCGGCGAGCGGTATCAGCTCACTCAAAGGCGGTAATACGGTTATCCACAGAA
TCAGGGGATAACGCAGGAAAGAACATGTGAGCAAAAGGCCAGCAAAAGGCCAGGAACCGTAAAAAGGCCG
CGTTGCTGGCGTTTTTCCATAGGCTCCGCCCCCCTGACGAGCATCACAAAAATCGACGCTCAAGTCAGAG
GTGGCGAAACCCGACAGGACTATAAAGATACCAGGCGTTTCCCCCTGGAAGCTCCCTCGTGCGCTCTCCT
GTTCCGACCCTGCCGCTTACCGGATACCTGTCCGCCTTTCTCCCTTCGGGAAGCGTGGCGCTTTCTCATA
GCTCACGCTGTAGGTATCTCAGTTCGGTGTAGGTCGTTCGCTCCAAGCTGGGCTGTGTGCACGAACCCCC
CGTTCAGCCCGACCGCTGCGCCTTATCCGGTAACTATCGTCTTGAGTCCAACCCGGTAAGACACGACTTA
TCGCCACTGGCAGCAGCCACTGGTAACAGGATTAGCAGAGCGAGGTATGTAGGCGGTGCTACAGAGTTCT
TGAAGTGGTGGCCTAACTACGGCTACACTAGAAGAACAGTATTTGGTATCTGCGCTCTGCTGAAGCCAGT
TACCTTCGGAAAAAGAGTTGGTAGCTCTTGATCCGGCAAACAAACCACCGCTGGTAGCGGTGGTTTTTTT
GTTTGCAAGCAGCAGATTACGCGCAGAAAAAAAGGATCTCAAGAAGATCCTTTGATCTTTTCTACGGGGT
CTGACGCTCAGTGGAACGAAAACTCACGTTAAGGGATTTTGGTCATGAGATTATCAAAAAGGATCTTCAC
CTAGATCCTTTTAAATTAAAAATGAAGTTTTAAATCAATCTAAAGTATATATGAGTAAACTTGGTCTGAC
AGTTACCAATGCTTAATCAGTGAGGCACCTATCTCAGCGATCTGTCTATTTCGTTCATCCATAGTTGCCT
GACTCCCCGTCGTGTAGATAACTACGATACGGGAGGGCTTACCATCTGGCCCCAGTGCTGCAATGATACC
GCGAGACCCACGCTCACCGGCTCCAGATTTATCAGCAATAAACCAGCCAGCCGGAAGGGCCGAGCGCAGA
AGTGGTCCTGCAACTTTATCCGCCTCCATCCAGTCTATTAATTGTTGCCGGGAAGCTAGAGTAAGTAGTT
CGCCAGTTAATAGTTTGCGCAACGTTGTTGCCATTGCTACAGGCATCGTGGTGTCACGCTCGTCGTTTGG
TATGGCTTCATTCAGCTCCGGTTCCCAACGATCAAGGCGAGTTACATGATCCCCCATGTTGTGCAAAAAA
GCGGTTAGCTCCTTCGGTCCTCCGATCGTTGTCAGAAGTAAGTTGGCCGCAGTGTTATCACTCATGGTTA
TGGCAGCACTGCATAATTCTCTTACTGTCATGCCATCCGTAAGATGCTTTTCTGTGACTGGTGAGTACTC
AACCAAGTCATTCTGAGAATAGTGTATGCGGCGACCGAGTTGCTCTTGCCCGGCGTCAATACGGGATAAT
ACCGCGCCACATAGCAGAACTTTAAAAGTGCTCATCATTGGAAAACGTTCTTCGGGGCGAAAACTCTCAA
GGATCTTACCGCTGTTGAGATCCAGTTCGATGTAACCCACTCGTGCACCCAACTGATCTTCAGCATCTTT
TACTTTCACCAGCGTTTCTGGGTGAGCAAAAACAGGAAGGCAAAATGCCGCAAAAAAGGGAATAAGGGCG
ACACGGAAATGTTGAATACTCATACTCTTCCTTTTTCAATATTATTGAAGCATTTATCAGGGTTATTGTC
TCATGAGCGGATACATATTTGAATGTATTTAGAAAAATAAACAAATAGGGGTTCCGCGCACATTTCCCCG
AAAAGTGCCACCTGACGTCTAAGAAACCATTATTATCATGACATTAACCTATAAAAATAGGCGTATCACG
AGGCC
